Addgene plasmid #88783: pDONR223-ZNF688_isoform2
Purpose: Donor Vector containing ZNF688 transcription factor, part of the Human TFome Collection
Depositing lab: Marc Vidal. Depositing organization: Dana-Farber Cancer Institute. Publication: A comprehensive library of human transcription factors for cell fate engineering. Ng AHM, Khoshakhlagh P, Rojo Arias JE, Pasquini G, Wang K, Swiersy A, Shipman SL, Appleton E, Kiaee K, Kohman RE, Vernet A, Dysart M, Leeper K, Saylor W, Huang JY, Graveline A, Taipale J, Hill DE, Vidal M, Melero-Martin JM, Busskamp V, Church GM. Nat Biotechnol. 2021 Apr;39(4):510-519. doi: 10.1038/s41587-020-0742-6. Epub 2020 Nov 30. PubMed 33257861.
Backbone
  Vector backbone: pDONR223
  Backbone manufacturer: Invitrogen
  Backbone size w/o insert (bp): 3000
  Vector type: Gateway Donor Vector
Growth in bacteria
  Bacterial resistance: Spectinomycin, 50 μg/mL
  Growth temperature: 37°C
  Growth strain: DH5alpha
  Copy number: High Copy
Gene/Insert
  Gene/Insert name: ZNF688
  Species: H. sapiens (human)
  Insert size (bp): 1138
  Mutation: Last nucleotide of stop codon removed to allow for Gateway C-terminal fusions
  Entrez Gene: ZNF688
  Cloning method: Gateway Cloning
  Sequencing primers: 5′ M13F(-21); 3′ M13R
Terms and licenses: Academic/Nonprofit Terms; Industry Terms: Not Available to Industry
Depositor comments: Represents the ORFeome subset of the TFome
How to cite: pDONR223-ZNF688_isoform2 was a gift from Marc Vidal (Addgene plasmid # 88783 ; http://n2t.net/addgene:88783 ; RRID:Addgene_88783)
