[The description below was written by a language model from this plasmid's Addgene catalogue record.]
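Description:
pDONR223-ZNF688_isoform2 is a Gateway clone built on the Invitrogen pDONR223 backbone (about 3 kb without insert) that carries the open reading frame of the human zinc finger transcription factor ZNF688; the plasmid name indicates isoform 2. It is a bacterial cloning plasmid rather than an expression vector. It is maintained at high copy number in E. coli and selected with spectinomycin. The record lists no promoter, tag, reporter or eukaryotic selection marker, and no feature table is provided, so the origin of replication and the exact recombination sites flanking the insert are not explicitly documented. A Gateway clone of this type would normally carry the ORF between att recombination sites.

The insert is about 1.1 kb and was introduced by Gateway cloning. Its one recorded modification is removal of the last nucleotide of the stop codon. This disables termination, so the coding sequence can read through into a C-terminal fusion partner supplied by a destination vector. The design lets the ORF be moved by recombination into destination vectors of choice, for example ones that provide a promoter and C-terminal tags or reporters, without re-cloning or re-amplifying the gene. M13 forward and reverse priming sites in the backbone flank the insert and are used for sequence verification.

The plasmid belongs to the Human TFome Collection, a comprehensive library of human transcription factors assembled for cell fate engineering, and the depositor notes that it represents the ORFeome-derived subset of that collection. Its typical use is as a source clone for building ZNF688 expression constructs for overexpression or screening studies.
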