>Addgene plasmid #88783 | pDONR223-ZNF688_isoform2 | depositor partial sequence | sequence record 172387 | insert
ATGGCGCCGCCCCCAGCCCCGCTCCTGGCGCCGAGGCCCGGGGAGACCCGGCCTGGTTGCAGGAAGCCCG
GGACTGTGAGCTTCGCGGACGTGGCCGTGTACTTCTCCCCGGAGGAGTGGGGCTGTCTGCGGCCCGCGCA
GAGGGCTCTGTACCGGGACGTGATGCAGGAGACCTACGGCCACCTGGGCGCGCTCGGTGAGAGCCCCGGG
TCCGAGCCCCCTCCTCCTTCACCGGGTTCACAGGGGAGATGATGTAGAAGGGCCGAGAGGACTGTGAGCC
CTAATCCCGCACTCTTGCACCAACACCAGCAGCCACCTCCCGTTCCCAGGGCTTCAGGTACCCCCTCGGG
AGTGTTTTCACCCGCATCCATTTCATTCAGGCAGCAGCACTGCAGCCCCTTCCAGGTTGAGTATAAGCTC
CGAGGGGGTGCCCTCAGCCTGGAGGGGAATGCCATCTTCCCACGATGGCCTCTCAGGCCCGCGCTGTGAT
CCCTGTTCTCTCCCAGGATTCCCAGGCCCCAAACCAGCCCTCATCTCTTGGATGGAACAGGAGAGTGAGG
CTTGGAGCCCCGCCGCCCAGGATCCTGAGAAGGGGGAAAGACTGGGAGGAGCTCGGAGAGGAGATGTCCC
AAACAGGAAGGAAGAGGAACCGGAGGAAGTCCCAAGAGCCAAAGGGCCTAGAAAGGCTCCTGTGAAGGAG
AGTCCTGAAGTGCTGGTGGAACGCAACCCTGACCCAGCTATTAGCGTGGCCCCGGCACGGGCACAGCCAC
CCAAAAATGCTGCCTGGGACCCGACCACAGGAGCACAGCCCCCGGCACCCATACCCAGCATGGATGCTCA
GGCCGGCCAGCGGCGCCACGTGTGCACGGACTGCGGCCGCCGCTTCACCTACCCCTCACTGCTGGTCAGC
CACAGGCGCATGCACTCGGGGGAGCGGCCTTTCCCCTGCCCCGAGTGTGGCATGCGCTTCAAGAGGAAGT
TCGCAGTGGAAGCGCACCAGTGGATCCACCGCTCCTGCTCCGGGGGGCGGCGGGGCCGGAGGCCTGGGAT
CCGGGCTGTGCCTCGGGCCCCCGTCCGAGGTGACCGGGACCCGCCTGTGCTCTTCCGGCACTACCCAGAC
ATCTTCGAGGAGTGCGGC
